Addgene plasmid #225301: pXD80ENSF6-Elen0497-ElVadh-Accs(ElDSM2243)
Purpose: Expresses Eggerthella lenta DSM 2243 El Vadh in Gordonibacter urolithinfaciens DSM 27213
Depositing lab: Emily Balskus. Depositing organization: Harvard University. Publication: Enantiocomplementary Gut Bacterial Enzymes Metabolize Dietary Polyphenols. Dong X, Bae M, Le C, Aguilar Ramos MA, Balskus EP. J Am Chem Soc. 2025 Mar 5;147(9):7231-7244. doi: 10.1021/jacs.4c09892. Epub 2025 Feb 24. PubMed 39993729.
Backbone
  Vector backbone: pXD68Kan2
  Vector type: Bacterial Expression
Growth in bacteria
  Bacterial resistance: Kanamycin, 50 μg/mL
  Growth temperature: 37°C
  Growth strain: DH5alpha
  Copy number: Low Copy
Gene/Insert
  Gene/Insert name: El Vadh (alt names: E. lenta 5-(3’,4’-dihydroxyphenyl)-4-hydroxyvaleric acid dehydroxylase; Elen_0497)
  Species: Eggerthella lenta
Terms and licenses: Academic/Nonprofit Terms; Industry Terms: Not Available to Industry
How to cite: pXD80ENSF6-Elen0497-ElVadh-Accs(ElDSM2243) was a gift from Emily Balskus (Addgene plasmid # 225301 ; http://n2t.net/addgene:225301 ; RRID:Addgene_225301)
