[The description below was written by a language model from this plasmid's Addgene catalogue record and pLannotate feature annotations shown in this document.]
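Description:
pXD80ENSF6-Elen0497-ElVadh-Accs(ElDSM2243) is a large (about 21.6 kb), low-copy bacterial expression plasmid built on the pXD68Kan2 backbone. It is designed to express an Eggerthella lenta DSM 2243 enzyme in the gut actinobacterium Gordonibacter urolithinfaciens DSM 27213. The annotated backbone is derived from the broad-host-range plasmid RSF1010. It carries oriV with the repA and repC replication genes (repC is annotated as a fragment), the R1162-type antisense regulatory RNA, and mobA, which also supplies the RepB primase function. This self-contained replication system is what lets RSF1010-type plasmids persist in hosts well beyond E. coli, where this construct is propagated. Mobilisation functions are also present: the RSF1010 oriT with mobA and mobC, plus an IncP-type oriT next to a traJ fragment. The plasmid can therefore in principle be transferred by conjugation from a suitable donor strain, although the record does not state the delivery route. Selection is by kanamycin through an aphA-3 aminoglycoside phosphotransferase; the nearby gentamicin-resistance and integron Pc promoter fragments appear to be remnants of earlier cassettes.

The payload is El Vadh (Elen_0497), the E. lenta 5-(3',4'-dihydroxyphenyl)-4-hydroxyvaleric acid dehydroxylase. The "Accs" in the name may refer to accompanying accessory genes from the same strain, but the record does not define it. The automated annotation leaves roughly 13.7 kb unlabelled, from a BioBrick prefix to the T7Te and rrnB T2 terminators, and this region presumably holds the insert. The promoter driving expression is neither annotated nor stated. The associated work concerns gut bacterial enzymes that metabolise dietary polyphenols, so the plasmid serves for heterologous expression and functional study of this dehydroxylase in a related host.
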