Features (pLannotate 1.2.2; 18 found; start..end, strand, type, name):
     19..813     -  CDS            KanR: aminoglycoside phosphotransferase; aphA-3; confers resistance to kanamycin
    820..876     -  CDS            GmR (fragment): gentamycin acetyltransferase; aacC1; confers resistance to gentamycin
   1052..1075    -  promoter       Pc promoter (fragment): intI1 (promoter lies within the coding sequence); class 1 integron promoter
   1055..1198    -  CDS            YPR2_ECOLX (fragment): Protein predicted: Swiss-Prot protein existence level 4. From Escherichia coli.
   1475..1494    +  misc_feature   BioBrick prefix: BioBrick prefix for parts that start with "ATG"
  15194..15221   +  terminator     T7Te terminator: phage T7 early transcription terminator
  15353..15380   +  terminator     rrnB T2 terminator: transcription terminator T2 from the E. coli rrnB gene
  15495..15535   +  CDS            lacI (fragment): lac repressor; lacI; The lac repressor binds to the lac operator to inhibit transcription in E. coli. This inhibition can be relieved by adding lactose or isopropyl-β-D-thiogalactopyranoside (IPTG).
  15812..16663   -  CDS            RSF1010 RepC (fragment): replication protein C of the broad-host-range plasmid RSF1010 (Scholz et al., 1989); repC
  16650..17489   -  CDS            RSF1010 RepA: replication protein A of the broad-host-range plasmid RSF1010 (Scholz et al., 1989); repA
  17481..17555   -  ncRNA          Plasmid R1162: Accession: RF00043 - R1162-like plasmid antisense RNA
  18003..20129   -  CDS            mobA: MOBA2_ECOLX - Also known as repB. Experimental evidence at protein level: Swiss-Prot protein existence level 1. Part of the relaxosome complex that is responsible for plasmid transfer during conjugation. Locally unwinds DNA and catalyzes the cleavage of one of the DNA strands at oriT. The cleaved strand is then transferred through the dedicated type IV secretion apparatus. MobA remains covalently linked at the 5' end of the strand, and once in the recipient cell, it probably catalyzes the rejoining of the two ends of the strand, re-forming the circular plasmid DNA. The primase activity of MobA
  20210..20297   -  oriT           RSF1010 oriT: origin of transfer of the broad-host-range plasmid RSF1010 (Scholz et al., 1989)
  20328..20609   +  CDS            mobC: MOBC_ECOLX - Protein predicted: Swiss-Prot protein existence level 4. This protein is essential to promote the specific transfer of the plasmid in the presence of conjugative plasmids. From Escherichia coli.
  20639..21033   +  rep_origin     RSF1010 oriV: replication origin of the broad-host-range plasmid RSF1010; requires the RSF1010 RepA/B/C proteins for replication (Scholz et al., 1989)
  21198..21239   -  terminator     bacterial terminator: putative bacterial transcription terminator
  21277..21302   -  CDS            traJ (fragment): oriT-recognizing protein; traJ
  21335..21444   -  oriT           oriT: incP origin of transfer
>Addgene plasmid #225301 | pXD80ENSF6-Elen0497-ElVadh-Accs(ElDSM2243) | addgene full sequence | sequence record 463809 | Addgene NGS Result
GGCGGGCTGGCCGGCCTTCTAAAACAATTCATCCAGTAAAATATAATATTTTATTTTCTCCCAATCAGGC
TTGATCCCCAGTAAGTCAAAAAATAGCTCGACATACTGTTCTTCCCCGATATCCTCCCTGATCGACCGGA
CGCAGAAGGCAATGTCATACCACTTGTCCGCCCTGCCGCTTCTCCCAAGATCAATAAAGCCACTTACTTT
GCCATCTTTCACAAAGATGTTGCTGTCTCCCAGGTCGCCGTGGGAAAAGACAAGTTCCTCTTCGGGCTTT
TCCGTCTTTAAAAAATCATACAGCTCGCGCGGATCTTTAAATGGAGTGTCTTCTTCCCAGTTTTCGCAAT
CCACATCGGCCAGATCGTTATTCAGTAAGTAATCCAATTCGGCTAAGCGGCTGTCTAAGCTATTCGTATA
GGGACAATCCGATATGTCGATGGAGTGAAAGAGCCTGATGCACTCCGCATACAGCTCGATAATCTTTTCA
GGGCTTTGTTCATCTTCATACTCTTCCGAGCAAAGGACGCCATCGGCCTCACTCATGAGCAGATTGCTCC
AGCCATCATGCCGTTCAAAGTGCAGGACCTTTGGAACAGGCAGCTTTCCTTCCAGCCATAGCATCATGTC
CTTTTCCCGTTCCACATCATAGGTGGTCCCTTTATACCGGCTGTCCGTCATTTTTAAATATAGGTTTTCA
TTTTCTCCCACCAGCTTATATACCTTAGCAGGAGACATTCCTTCCGTATCTTTTACGCAGCGGTATTTTT
CGATCAGTTTTTTCAATTCCGGTGATATTCTCATTTTAGCCATGATGTTTAACTTTGTTTTAGGGCGACT
GCCCTGCTGCGTAACATCGTTGCTGCTCCATAACATCAAACATCGACCCACGGCGTAACGCGCTTGCTGC
TTGGATGCCCGAGGCATAGACTGTACCCCAAAAAAACAGTCATAACAAGCCATGAAAACCGCCACTGCGC
CGTTACCACCGCTGCGTTCGGTCAAGGTTCTGGACCAGTTGCGTGAGCGCATACGCTACTTGCATTACAG
CTTACGAACCGAACAGGCTTATGTCCACTGGGTTCGTGCCTTCATCCGTTTCCACGGTGTGCGTCACCCG
GCAACCTTGGGCAGCAGCGAAGTCGAGGCATTTCTGTCCTGGCTGGCGAACGAGCGCAAGGTTTCGGTCT
CCACGCATTCGAAACCGGTATCCCGCCGCCGCCGCCGGATACCGGTTTCGAATTGAGATTGCCACCTGAC
GTCTAAGAAACCATTATTATCATGACATTAACCTATAAAAATAGGCGTATCACGAGGCCCTTTCGTCTTC
AAGGCGAAAAAACCCCGCCGAAGCGGGGTTTTTTGCGAAATATAATGACCCTCTTGATAACCCAAGAGGG
CATTTTTTAGGAACGGTTATTTGATTATTAATCCGGCGGCAACTGAAACGATTCGGATCCTGTATTACTA
TTCTGAATTCGCGGCCGCTTCTAGATTTACGCGACTTCTTCCTCTGAGCCCTCCACCAGGTCCATCAGCT
CTTGCTGGGTGTGGATGTCGAGCTTTTTGTAGATGTGGCGCATATGGGTGCGGGCGGTGCCCTCGGAGAT
GTAGAGCTGCTCCTGGATGTAGGCGGCGTTGCGGCCTTTCGCCAGCAGGAACAGGACTTCTGTTTCCTTC
TTCGACAGGAGGTAGCGGTTAGCCACCAGCTCGCACTTGCGCTTGAACCGCCCGGCGCGCGCTTTTTCGG
GGGACTCGGCGCGCTCGCGCCCGCGGAGCATCTCGCCTGCCGGGTTGTCCGATTCACCCACGATGAGGGC
GCGCAGCTCGCTGCCGCGCGGCAGGGCGCCGAAGCCGAAAATGATGCATGCGAACACGATGATCAGCGTG
TTCGCCGGATTGGTTGCGGAGTCGAGCGCGGGGATGGCGAAGGAGGCCGTCATCCCGATGAGCGCGCCCA
GCGCGAGTGCCCCGCGTCCGAACCCGAACACCACGAACGACGTCAGGCGGAAACGCTGGGTGATGTCGGC
GTAGCTCACCCACATGGTGCCCTCGAACAGGAGGTAGCACAGCAGCAGCGCGAACGTGGTGAAGGGCGTC
GCGTCGGCGATAAAGTAGACCGCGACCAGCGCGATCGCGATAAGGGGCAGCAGGGGGCGGAACATGAAGT
TGATGTGCTGGCGCTGCGTTAGCATGACGGCGATCATGAGCGCGCACGCCGTGAGCGCGGCCGCCCCGAT
GCAGACGACCTGCGTTCCCAGGCCCCCTACCAAGTGCATGTCGGCGATGGCTTGCGTGCGCACGGCGCCC
AGCGCGAACCCGAACAGCAGGCTGGGCGCGCACAGGCGCAGCGCGAACGGGGTTTTCCTCACCTTGAGCG
TGATGGCGGCGAACTCGAGCTTGTCGACGAGCGCGGTGCTGCACCGGTAGAGGCACCAGCACTCGAGGAA
CGGGATGAGGGCCGCGGCCAGGGCTCCCAGCGGATGGAGCAGGTCCAGGTTAGACACTGCCGTGTACAGC
GCGATGCCCGCCACCAGCGAGAGCGCCGTACTGGTGACGATGGTGGCGATGTCGCATTGCCCGAACGACA
CGCCGTAGCTCATCAGGAGGATGGCCGAGCCGATGCCGGTGGTCGCACCTCCCGCCGCGAGCGCGGCGAT
GCCCGCTGCGCTTCCGACGTCCGCCAAGCACATGAACAGCGTGCCGGCGAAACCGAGCGTCGCGCCGATG
AACCGTAGGCGTGCGCGTCGGCGCTGCGTGGCGAACAAACGGCGGTATGCGCGCGATAGCACGCCGTAGG
ACAGCAGCGTCATGACGAAGAACACGAGCGACACGGGGTGGAAGAGCCCGGCCGGCACCGCCGGATCGGC
CGCGTTCCAGAAGAACAGCTGCTGGCCGTTGAACATCGTGAGGTAGACCCACGCCCAGTGGGCGCCGAAG
CCGACGATGAGCGCTGGCGACAGCTTTCCCAGCGAGAACCCCTCATCCTCGCGCACCTCCACTTTGACCC
GCGGAAGCTTGATTTCCATCAGGTACCCGCTTTCCCCTCGTCTGCGAACCCTTGCTGTTCATCATACTGC
ACCGTCATCGGGTTGCTGCTCCGCGCCTGCCACCTTTCCCCTTTGTCGATGGCTGTTTCCTGGGGTTTTG
CGAAAAATCATAGCCACGGTATGATGCCCCGCCACTCCGTCTCGACGCAAAATCATAGCGCTGCTGGGAG
GGGATGCCCGCCTTCGCCGCTTAGGATGGCTCCATCGTTTCAGGTATGAAGCGAGAGACGAGAAAGGAAG
GTGGGGATCAATGACTCAGCTCACGCTCACGCGCCGCAGCTTCATGAAGGCGATGGCGGTCACCGGTGCC
GCTGCGTCGCTCACGGCGGTCGCCGAGCCGATGCGGGCGCTTGCCGAGGGCGTCGATGCCGATGCGGGGG
AAGTCAAGCGCGTTCGCTCGTGCTGCCGCGCTTGCGGCAAGGTGGAGTGCGGCGTTTGGGTAACCGTGCG
CGACGGCAAGGTCGTCAAGGTGGAAGGCGACGAGTCCGCGCCGCAAAGCCGCGGGCACTGCTGCTCGAAG
TCGCAGTCATCGATGCAGGCGCTATATCATCCCGACCGCCTTCGTTTCCCGGTGAAGCGCACGAACCCTA
AGGGCGAGGACGATCCCGGTTGGGTGCGCATCACGCTGGACGAGGCGTTCGAGATATGCGGCGAGAAGCT
CAAGGAAGTGAAGGAGAAGTACGGCGGGGAGTCCATCTTCGTGATGTGCGGCACGTCGCGCGTGTGGTCG
CTCGGGCCTTACCAGGGCATGAAGCAGCTGTTCGGCACGCCGAACGCGCATTTGGCCTACCAGGTGTGCA
AAGGCCCGCGCCACTTCGGCGGCATCATGACCGACGAGATGGGGTCCCCGTGGATGGAGGTGGAGGCCGA
GCCCAGCGTGTACGTGCAGTGGGGCACGGCGTGCGAGTACTCCAACTACGACTCCACGAACCGCACGGTC
ACCGACGTCGCGCATCGTGCGTCTAAGCATATCGTGGTGGATCCGCGCGTCACGCCTTTGGGCAAGGAAG
CCGACATCTGGCTGCCGCTTCGTCCCGGCACCGACGGCGCGCTGGCGCTGTCGTGGCTCAACTGGATCAT
CGAAAACGAAGCTTACGATGACACGATGGTGCGTCGCTGGTCGAACGCGTCGTTCCTCTACGTGGACGAC
AAGCCCGAGCTGACGCAAGGCTGGTTGGTGGAGGGCAACGGCGGCATCAACATGAAGACGAAGCTGCTGA
CCGAGGCCGACCTCAAGGAAGATGGCAAGTACCAGCGCTTCATGGTGTGGGACGAGGCGAACGAGCGTCT
CACGTACTGGGATGCCGAGCTTGGCATGTGGGAGGGCGAGGAGCACCGCATCCCCACCACCGGCACATGG
ATCGAGCATCCGTACAAGCCGCTTGTTGCCGATGCATGGCTGCCCGATCAGTCGACGTTCGCCGATCCGG
CTACCGAGCCCGACCGCTTCCCCGACGGTTTCGAGGAATGCAATCCCAAGGGGTTGCCGAAGCGCCCATC
TCTGCTTCCTGGTGAGGTAGAGGTAACGCTCAAAGACGGAACCGTGCACAAGGCTCGCTCTGTGTGGGAT
GCGTTCCATCAGATGACCAGCGAGTACACCATGGAGAAGGCAGAGGAGATCACCGGCGTGCCGGCGGCGA
AGAGCGAGGAGGCTGTACGCGCCTGGACGACGCGCGTCAATCCGCTGCATGGCAACGGCGGCATCCACTT
CCAGCTGGCCACCGACCAGAACGGCAACTCCATCCAGAACGTGCGTGCGCTGCAGATCCTGTCGTGCATC
ACCGGCAACTCCGACGAGCCGGCCGGCAACCGCGGCTCGTCGAAGGCGCAGTTCGACGGCAATCCAGGGC
GTTCGAACATGCAGGCCGGCGCGCCGTACGGCGACGAGGCCAAGATGTGGGACGGCCGCGACGTCGACCT
CGAAGGGCTCGCCGCGAAGATGCAGGATTTCGTGCAGTACCTCATCGACAACGATTCGCCCCTGGCCGAG
CGCTACGGCAACAAGGTGCCCAGCCATGAGGAAGCCCTCGTTATCGCCAAGCGCATGGGCGGCGCATTCC
GCACGTCGCAGGCGTGGCCGAACCCCAAGACCGTGTTCGAGCGACAAGCCAACGAGGTTGACGCCGAGCG
ATTCCCCCTCAACCGCTACTGGGCGCGCTGGGCGGACGCGAACTCCATCTGGGACGGCTGCCTGGACAAC
GACGTGCCGTACCAGTTGCATGCGGGCGTGTGCCAGTCGGGCGACTTCATGAATATGGGCAACATCGACG
TGGCGTGGGAGGCCATGACGAAGCTGGACTTCTTCACCGACATCAACCTGTGGTTCTGCCCGAACAACGG
CAACGCCGACGTCATCTTTCCGTGCTACCACTGGTTGGAAGTTGACACGACGCGCGTCAGCCAGGGCGCC
GGCGGGTTCTTCGGCTGCGGGTGCGCCGCTGTCGAGGCGCCGGGCGAGTGCATCTACGATCCCGACTGGA
ACGTGGGCATGTACAAGGCCATGGGCGTGCCATGGAACACGAAGGACGAGTCGGCCGAGCCGTCCGAGAT
CCTCAACTTCGGCGAGAAGACCGACTACCGTTGGCCGAACCGCAGCCGCGTGCTCAAGGACAACGTGGAC
GCGTGGAAGACAGCCGAGTTCCCCGACGGTCCCACGTGGGAGCAAGCGAAGGAGCACTTCCAGAAGAACG
GCTGGATGGATTGCCGCACGTGGCATCCCGAGCGTTGGGGCACGTATCGCCGGCACGAGATGGGCTGGCG
TCGCCAGCAGGGCGGCTTCAACCTGTTCCCGTTGGTGGACGACCATCCGGGCTTCATGACGCCGTCGGGC
CTCATTGAAATCTGGTCGCTTGTGTGCGAGGCGTACTTAGGCGACGAGGACAAGTTCCCCGTGTACCGCG
AACCCACGAACTCGCCGGTGACCACGCCCGAGTACTTCGACGCCGCGAAGGTTGCCGACATCGATGAGTC
GAAGCTGCGCAATATGGATTATCCCGCCAGCCTGCAGGAGCACGCCGATGCGACGTTCCTCATGACCACG
GGCGCGCGCCAGCCGGTGTACTTCCACAGCGAGCATCGCCAGCTGCCGTGGTGCCGCGAGCTGTGGCCCG
CGCCGCGCCTGGAGATGAACCCGAACGACGCTGCGCGTCTGGGGCTCGAGCAGGGCGACTGGGTGTGGAT
CGAGAGCCCGTGGGGCAAGGTGCGCGAGGTGCTGGATCTGTACTACGGCATCAGCAAGGGCGTGGTGAAC
GCGAACCACGCGTGGTGGTTCCCCGAGATGGACACGGCCAGCCACGGCTACGAGCTGGTGAACATCAACT
GCGTGATGGATCCTTACGGCCAGGATGTGGTGTGCGGTGCAGCAACGATGCGCTCGGTTCCCGTGCTGGT
TTATAAGGCTACGGCGGAAAACTCGCCGTTCGGCAACCCGGTGCCGTGCGATCCGCAGGGTAACCCGTGC
ATCTGCGATGCGGGCGATCCGCGGTTGAAGGAATGGATGGGAACGGGATTGCGATCTCGCGTTGAAGGCG
AAGAGGCGTGGACCGGAGAGGGGGCGTAGACGATGACACAGTACGCAATCATCACCGATTTGAACCGGTG
CGTCGGATGCCTTGCGTGCACGGTCGCATGCAAAGCGGTGAACAACGTGCCCGTCGGGGCGTTTTGGATC
AAGACGCTGCGCGTGGGTCCGAATCCGATCGAGGGCGGAAGCGGCGATTGGCCCGACGTTGAGATGTATT
TCCTGCCCATCCAATGCCAGCATTGCGCCGATCCCGAGTGCGTGAAGGTGTGTCCCACGGGCGCCTCGCA
TAAGGCAGCCGACGGCACCGTGCAGATCGACAAGTCGAAGTGCATTGGCTGCCAGTTCTGCGCGATGAGC
TGCCCCTACAACGTTCGCTACCTCAACGAAGAGGAGCGCGTGGTGGAGAAGTGCACGCTGTGCGAGCAGA
AGATCGCCCAAGGCGAGCTTCCGCAGTGCGTGGCGCAATGCGGCTCGCGTGCGCGCTTCTTCGGCGACTT
GGAGCAGGGCGTGGACGGGTTCGAGGCACCGGCTCCGCCTCAAGCCCTGTCGTGCGACTACGCCGAAATG
CAGCAGACGCGCGTCACGCTGAAGGAGTACGTCGAACCGTATACGGAAGACGAGATCCATCGTCTGCCCG
ATGTTGGAAATGGCCCGGAGCTCATGTACCTGCTGCGCTCCGACCGAAAGTGGAGGGGGTAGACCATGGA
ACTGCAATGGCCTTTGATCGTGTTTACCACCCTGGTTGCCTGGTCGGCGGGGCTGTTCGGGACGCAGGCG
CTGATGGCGGTGTTCGGCGTCGGGAAGAAGGCGCAGGTGCCGGCTTGGGTCTGCTCGGCCGTGCTGCTGG
CGGCCGGCGGGATCGCGGTGTTCTTCCATCTCGAGCACTGGGAGCGGATATTCAACGGGTTCGGGCACCT
GACGAGCGGGATCACCCAGGAATTGATCGCGATCATCGTGCTTGCCGTGGTGGCTATCGTCTACTTGGTG
CTCATGCGCAAGTCCGACGACGGCGCGAGCGTGCCGAAGTGGCTGGCCTGGGTCGCCGTCGCGCTGTCGG
TGGTGCTGGTCGCCGTGATGGCGCACTCGTACACGATGGCCGCCCGCCCCGCCTGGGACTCGGCCCTCTG
GATCCTCTACGTCCTCGGCAACGCCTGCGTGTTGGGCCCCGCGACGTTCGCCCTCCTCTCCGCCTTGGCT
GCAGGGGGACCCCGGGACCAGCCCGCCGAGCGCGCAGCCGACGCCGGGGCCCCCGCGGGTAGGACGCCCC
TGGTAGGCGCAGCCGCCAACGCCCTCGCAACCCTCGCCTTCGCCGCCTTCCTCCAGCTCTCCGCCGGCTC
CTTCGCCGACGTCGGCCTCTACTTCGACCCGACGCACCCCACCAAGGCCATGGCCGACGCAGCCGCGACG
GTCGCCTCCCAGGCCCCGCTCCTGTGGCTGGGCGCCGTGGCCGTCGGCGCGATCGTCCCCCTGGCCGCCG
CCTTCCTAGGCAGGCGCACGGGGAACTGGAAGCTCTGGGCCCCGGCAGCCATAATCGCCGCCCTCGTCGG
AGCCGTCTGCATGCGCGTCGTCTTCTACAACCTGGGGCTCTCGGTCTTCATGTTCTACTAGACTAGTCCG
CTGGTTGCCACGACGCCCTCGAAGTCTCCTTCGAGGGCGTTCTGTCGTTTGCAAGAAGGGTCTGGAGAGG
CAAATCGCGCTCGAAGGGGCTTCGAGGCCGGGGTAGGTCGGGAGGGTGGAATCCGGATGTTTCACGTGAA
ACATCCGTTCTTTTACGGCCGGTGTTTCGCGTGAAACATTTTGCGGAAAGGACTCCTTCCCTTCCCGTGC
GCCACCCCAACGCCCCGCTCCTAGCGCTCGTACACCTGGTCGCAGTTGAGCAGATCCTTCATGGAGTGCC
AGATCTGGTGCGGGTTGCCCGGCGGGTTCTTGAGCGGCTTCATCGGATAGCGCTCCTGCGCGCCCGACAG
CAGATCGACGGCGAACACTTCGTCGGACAGCTCGAGCGCGCCTTCCGGGCAGATGTCGGTGCAGCAGCGG
CACTTCACGCAATCGACCGGACGATGCGTCACGCCGATCGAGCCGTCCTCACCCGCGTACTTCGCGATGG
CCCCGGTGGGGCAGAACGTGGCGCACATCTGGCACGACGAGCACTTCTCGGGATCGATGATCACATGGCC
CCACAAGCGCGTGTCCATGAGCACATCCTGCGGCTGCCCCAACGAATCGAGCGCGGCCAGCAAACGTTCG
CGGCGGTCGGGAATGAAGTGAGGCAGCGTGCCGTCCTTGCCCACCTTCACGAACCTCGGCTCCCGCCGCT
CCTCCACACCCAATGCGTCCTTGACGGCGTAGTCAGCCGTCACCGCCGCAACGTTCTTAGCCTCGTCCTT
CATGCTGGAGAAGAAGCTCCGACGGCTCGCGTCGTAGCCCTCGTCGCCCGCCCGGCGCACGGATGAGGGA
AGCTTTTCCGCCAGGTCGATGCGCATATCGTTGTTCCAGGTTGCAAGCAGCGCGCTTGCCGTGTCGCACA
CAACCCGCGCCATCTCGAAACCCGAGACATGCTCGCATTGCGCGCAGCGCGCCTGCACGAGGCTCACGCG
GCGCACGCCCAACGCCGCCAGCGTGACCAGCAGGCTCTCCTCCACGCGCCCCAGGCACGTGACGCCCACC
ACCTTCTCGGGGTCGTACAACCCGTCGGCCGCGGCAAGCAGCTGATCGCAGGCGATAACCACCTGTCCGT
CGGCCACGTCAGCCGCCGCGCGGCATGCTTGCAGAAGCTCGGCATCGTTCGGACGATGCGCTTCAAGCGC
GCAGGTGGGACACACGGTGGCGCAGGTTCCGCACCCGATGCACCGCTCGGGTTCGATGACCAGCTCGTTG
TCGTCATAGGAGATGCAACCGCTCGTGCACACGTCGGCGCACTTCATGCACGTTGCGTTGCGATTGCGCA
CAATAGCGCAACGACCCTGATGAACCGTAATGTCGGCGCTCTGAAGTTGTTCGAGCAGACCGAGGAAATT
CGTCACGTGAGCCATGACTTCACCCTTTCTCGTCTACCCCCTTGCACCGCACAGTATAACCACTTTCGCC
GTCTCACGCGAGAAAAAACGCGCTTGACACCTTCGACAGGCCTCCCTATCATGTGGCCTTGGGGAGTCCG
CCGGCACGCTGATCGCGTGCGAAGCGGACATTGTTTGCAAAAGTGGGAACCTCAGGGGTGAGGTTTCGCG
GTGCTGTGCGCCGTAAGTGCAAACAATGTCTGACGAGGGGCGGAACATGACTCACGATTCCACGAACCAG
CATCTTTCTCTTGAGCCCGACTACGACGGGTTCGATCCACTTGAAGATTTCGAAGACGATGCGACCGAGG
TCGAAGGCCGTGCCGACGAGTTCGTCGCCACGGTGAGCGCCGCCGAAGACGCGCTCGCTCACGACGCGAT
GGCACCCGCCACGCCCGCCATCTGCGAAAAGCCCGCTGAAGAGCGCATCGCCGACTTGTTGGAGGCCATG
GCGCCGCGCCGCACGGTGCTGCTGGGCATCCTGGCCGCCTGCGCCGAGCCGCAGCCGGCATCCGCCGTGA
ACGCTCGCGTCGACGAGCTGCAGGAGAACAACTTCTCGGTGTACAGCGCGGCCAACCTGTGCTCCTTGCT
GGAGAAGGCGGGCGCCATCGAGCGCGTCACGGCCGAGGGCGAACCCGCGGAGGACATCGAAATCGAGCCA
CAGACCGTCGTCGTCGACGGCGTCGAATACCTGGAAGCCCGCGAACCCGTCGAGATCTACTGGCACATCA
CCGAGCCGGGCCGCGCGGCGCTTGAGGCCGACAAACCGCTCGAGCGCCTGCGCGCCCTCCTGGACGAAGA
TGCCGCCTACGCGCCCATCTACCAGCGCATCCTCCGCTTGTGCACAGCAGACGGCGGCGCCACGACACCC
GCCATCAACAACGCGGTCGACCACAACCCGCTGGTGCAGAAGCCGCGCTTCTACGCGCCCCACTTCGTCG
ACCGCCTGGAGAAATGCGACGCGCTGGCCTGGAAGAAGGCGTGGTGCATCACCGACATCGGACGCGCCGG
CCTCGATATGCTGGCAGACGTCGTAGACGAGAACGCGCCCGCCACCCAGCCCGAAACCCCCGCAACCCCT
GATCCCGCCGCATCCAAGGAGGACTAACCATGACCGAAGCAACCGCGCCCGCAACCGAGACCCTCGCCGA
CGAAGCGACCATGCAGGAGCTCGTCAAACTGAACGAGCAGCGCGCCGCCACGTACGGCCTGCTGTCGCGC
CTGTACCGCGTGGAGGTGGACCAGCCCCTTCTCGACGAGCTGCGCAGCATGCGCTTCCCCGCCAAGACGG
GCAACGAGAACGTGGACGAGGGCTACCGCCTGCTGGCCACGTACCTGAGCAACACCTGGGACAACAGCGT
CACCGACCTCGCCATCGACTACGTGCGCGTGTTCATCGGACACGGCATCGACGCGTTCTCGGCCGCCTAC
CCGTTCGAATCGGTGTACACCTCCGAGAAGCGCCTGCTCATGCAGGAAGCACGCGACGAGGTGCTGGCCA
TCTACCGCAGCGCAGGCCTCGACAAGCAGGACACATGGAAAGAGGGCGAGGATCATATCGCGCTCGAGCT
GGAATTCGAGCAGATCATGGCCACGCGCACGGTCGAAGCGCTGCGCAAAGGCGACGAAGACGAGGCCGTC
GCGCTGCTGACCACGCAGAAGAACTTTCTCGAAGACCATCTGGCGGCATGGGCTCCCATGATGACCTCCG
ACATGAAGCGATTCGCGCAAACCGACTTCTACCGGGGCTTGGCGTACTTGACGGACGGGTTCCTCCAAAC
CGACCAAACGTTCCTCGACGACGTGCTGGCCGAAGACTAACTGCACAGGATCGAAAGAAGGAGCGATGGA
CAACAAGCAGGAGAAAACCTACGCCGGCATGACGCGACGCACGCTGTGCCTGGGCGCAGGCGGCGCTGCG
GTCATGCTAGGTCTAGGCGGATTGAAGTACGCGGGATCGCAACCGCTCGTGCGCCCGCCGGGAGGCCAGG
ACGAGGAACGGCTCATCTCGGCCTGCATCCGCTGCGAGAAGTGCTACGAGATCTGCCCGCGCGACGTCAT
CGCGCCCGCCCACCTCGAGGACGGTGTGCTGAACATGCGCACCCCCACGTTCGACTTCTCGGCCAACTGG
TGCGACTGGTGCGCCGAAGAGCACGACGGCACCCCGTTGTGCGTGAGCGCCTGCCCCACCGAAGCGCTCA
AGCTGCCCGACGACGCCACGGCCGAGAACACCATCATCGGCAAAGCCGTTATCAACACGGACTGGTGCTT
GGCGTACAAGCTGATCGGATGCCGGTTTTGCTACGACGCCTGTCCCTACGAGGCCATGGAGCTCGACGAG
AACAACCGCCCCGTCGTGATCGAGGACAAGTGCAACGGCTGCGGCGCGTGCGAGAGCGTGTGCGTCTCGC
TGCAGAACGGCTCCATCTCCGAAGGAGCCACCGCGCGCGCCATCGTCGTCCACCCGCTTGACGAAGTTGA
AGGATAAGGTGCCCTCATGAAGAAGAACTCCAAGAAGCTGCGCACCCTCGTCGCACTGGCCATCGTGGCC
GTCGTCGCCGTCGGCTTCGTCACGAACGTCGGGATCGGCACCATGTCGGCACCGGGCATCTGGGACATCT
CCATCCTATGCCCGCTGGGCGCCTTGGGAACGATGCTCGCCTCCAAGATGATGGTGCCGCGCGCCGTAAT
CTCGCTGATCGTGATGGTGCTGCTCATCGTTCTGTTCGCCCGCGCGTTCTGCGGATGGATTTGCCCCGTG
CCGCTCGTGCAGAAGTTGCGCGGCTTGTTCGCGAAGAAGCAACCCGTCGAACGCGGCGACGATGCCGATC
CTGCCGCGGCGCCGCTCACGAAAGTCGAGATCGACGCGCTGGGCGTTTCATGCTCGAAGGGGTCGAAGAA
TGGCAGCGGATGCGCGTCCTGCGCCTCCAAGCGCGGAGCCGCGCTCGATGCTCGCCACTTCGTGCTGGGC
GGCGCGCTGGCGTCCACCTTCATCTTTGGATTCCCGGTGTTCTGCCTCGTCTGCCCCATCGGACTCACGT
TCGCCACCATCCTGCTGGTCATCAACCTGTTCTCACACGGCGATGTCACCTGGTCGCTCATCGTGGTGCC
CGCGCTGCTTATCGCCGAGGTGCTGCTGTTCAAGAAGTGGTGCCATAAGCTGTGCCCGCTTTCGGCGTTC
ATGAGCCTGATCGCGAAGGCGAACAAGACCTTCGTGCCCACGATCGACGATGCGAAGTGCCTGGAAACGG
CGAAGGGCGGCGCGTGCGGGGCCTGCGGCCGCGTCTGCGAGGAGGGCATCGACCCGCGCCACCCGCAGCT
TTCGCAGGCGGCATGGAGCGAGTGCACCAAGTGCCGCGCCTGCGTGGACGCATGCCCTGCGAACGCGATC
ACCATGCCGCTGCTGCCGCGGCGAACGCCGTCTACCGCAGAACCTGTCGCCGTGCCAACGAACGCCGAGA
AGATCGACGCGGAGAATGCGCGCCCCGTTCCGTAAAGCCCCTCCTGCGCGACCCGGCTCGCAGCTGCAGC
GGTCTGGTCGCGCATCCGGAATCGGGCCGAGCCCGACCCCGGGCAAAAGGCGGCTTGGCAAGGGCTTTGG
GGGACGAGCCGCCTTTTGCCCGGGAGCGACATCCCCGCTCCCCCTCCCTGCGAAAAGAGGGATGCCGCTT
CCGGCCTTCATCTGACAACCACGACGTGGGAGGACGAAAACCCATGGCATACGAAACGACAAGCGAATCG
ACCGAGGCCCTGCTCGTCACCGGAGGCGTCGGCACCGGCAAAACGCAACGTCTCGTCGAGCGCGCTGCCG
CGCTGCTGGCCGAAAACGCCGCCGCGGGCAACGTGCTCGTGCTGTGCGCGACGCCCCAGGCCGCACGCCT
GTTCTCGGAGCGGTTGACAGCCCGCGTCGGTGCCAAGCGCGCTGCCGGCGCAACCGTCGCCACCGCACGC
GCCTTAGCGCTCGACGTGCTGGCCGACGACGGCGCGCGCCGCTGGTCGGGGCGCGAGCCGCGACTACTGA
CCGCCTTCGAAGAGACGTTCCTCATGGAGGACATGAAGGTGAGCGGGCTGCGGCCGAAGCGGCTGCGCGA
GATGCTCAAGTTCTTCTACCGCTCGTGGACCGAGCTGGCGGACGACGATCCCGATTGGCTGCTACCGGGC
GAGGAGGCCGATGTCCATACGCTGTTGAAAGAGAACCTGGTCTTCATGCGCGCCGTCATAGAACCCGAAG
CGGCGAACCTTGCTGCACGCTACCTCCGAGAACACGACGAAGCGCGGGCGGCGCATTCCTACGCGCACGT
GCTGATGGACGACTACGCCTGCGCAAGCCGTGCCTCGCAGACGCTGGCGAATCTCGTCGCAACCTGCTCG
ATCACCGTGGCGGGCGACGCGGAAACCTGCATCGAGACATACGATTCGTACCCCTATGCCGCCGGAATCG
ACGAATTCCTCGCAACGCATCCCGATGCTGCTTGCGAGCACCTGGATGCCGACGCGCCCGATGCCGTCGA
ACGGGTCGCTCTGGCAAGCGACACGCCCGAAGCCGAGTTCGAACAGGTGGCGCGCACGGTGGCCGAAGCC
GTCGCCGCAGGAACGCCCGCACGGCAGATCGTCGTGGCCGTACCGAACAGCGTGTGGTCGCGCAACATCG
CAACCGCTTTGCACGCACGAGGCGTGCCAACCGAAGCGCTCGCCATCTCGCAGCCCCTGCGCGGCGACGT
GCGGGACAACGCCCGCTGCACGCCTGCGCGCATCGCCACGGCCCTCAACCTCGTGGCGAACCCAGACGAC
ACCGCGGCTTGGCGGTGCTGGTGTGGATTCGGCGACTACCTGGTGAACAGCGCGGCTTTCGCCAGCCTGC
GGACTTGCGCGAAGGAGCGCAGTATCGGCCTCGTGGACGCTTTGGAGATGCTAAGCGAAAACGACTGCGA
GCACGTAGTGGGCGCGCAACGCGTGGCGACCGCCTACAAGGACGGTCGCGCGCTCATCGAGCAGGTACGA
GGATTGCGGGGCACGGCACTGCTGGACGAGCTGACGCGCATCGTCACCGACGGAGCGGAATCCCAAGCGC
CCGCCGTTCTGCGCGAGCTCTGCCTCGAGCACGGCAACGCAGCCGATGAAAACCCGGAAAGCCTTTACGA
TGCCGATGCTGCGGCGATGGCGCGGCGCATGGCCGAGCGCCTGCTCGCGCCCACGCTGGAGGTTGCCGAC
GCGGTAGCCGTCGTCCCCTACGACTTCGCCTGCGGCTTCTCGCCCGACCTGCTGATCGTCGCCGGCTTCG
TGAACGGTTTCATCCCCTCCCGCGACTATTTCGACGCCACGGTGACCCCGCCCGAGCGCCAGGAGAAGAT
GCGCGCCGTCGACGAACGACGCGTGCGCGCGCTCACAGGAAAGGCCGGCCGCGCGGTGGCGCTGTCGTAC
TTCACGTCCACCGACCTCGAAAGCGCCGGCAAGCTGAAGCTCAAGATCAGTCGCATCCGCCTCAAGAACG
GTATCCGCACCTGCACTATAGAGCCCAGCCTATTCCTGGAGCAAATCGCAGCGCAGGAGTAGCGACTCAC
ACTGGCTCACCTTCGGGTGGGCCTTTCTGCGTTTATATACTAGAGAGAGAATATAAAAAGCCAGATTATT
AATCCGGCTTTTTTATTATTTAATTCCTGTTATAAAAAAAGGATCAATTTTGAACTCTCTCCCAAAGTTG
ATCCCTTAACGATCCCTGCAGGAGAAGGCCATCCTGACGGATGGCCTTTTTGAAGCTTTCTAGAATCGGG
GGCCCCCGGGGGGATTCTAGAACAATGGAAGTCCTCGTCTCGCCCTCGAATTAGCCCGCTTAATGAGCGG
GCTTTTTTTGAATTAATTCTCGCGAGCTGGCACGACAGGTTTCCCGACTGGAAAGCGGGCAGTGAGCGCA
ACGCAATTAATGTAAGTTAGCGCGAATTGCAAGCTGGCCGACGCGCTGGGCTACGTCTTGCTGGCGTTCG
GGAGCAGAAGAGCATACATCTGGAAGCAAAGCCAGGAAAGCGGCCTATGGAGCTGTGCGGCAGCGCTCAG
TAGGCAATTTTTCAAAATATTGTTAAGCCTTTTCTGAGCATGGTATTTTTCATGGTATTACCAATTAGCA
GGAAAATAAGCCATTGAATATAAAAGATAAAAATGTCTTGTTTACAATAGAGTGGGGGGGGTCAGCCTGC
CGCCTTGGGCCGGGTGATGTCGTACTTGCCCGCCGCGAACTCGGTTACCGTCCAGCCCAGCGCGACCAGC
TCCGGCAACGCCTCGCGCACCCGCTGGCGGCGCTTGCGCATGGTCGAACCACTGGCCTCTGACGGCCAGA
CATAGCCGCACAAGGTATCTATGGAAGCCTTGCCGGTTTTGCCGGGGTCGATCCAGCCACACAGCCGCTG
GTGCAGCAGGCGGGCGGTTTCGCTGTCCAGCGCCCGCACCTCGTCCATGCTGATGCGCACATGCTGGCCG
CCACCCATGACGGCCTGCGCGATCAAGGGGTTCAGGGCCACGTACAGGCGCCCGTCCGCCTCGTCGCTGG
CGTACTCCGACAGCAGCCGAAACCCCTGCCGCTTGCGGCCATTCTGGGCGATGATGGATACCTTCCAAAG
GCGCTCGATGCAGTCCTGTATGTGCTTGAGCGCCCCACCACTATCGACCTCTGCCCCGATTTCCTTTGCC
AGCGCCCGATAGCTACCTTTGACCACCATGGCATCAGCGGTGACGGCCTCCCACTTGGGTTCCAGGAACA
GCCGGAGCTGCCGTCCGCCTTCGGTCTTGGGTTCCGGGCCAAGCACTAGGCCATTAGGCCCAGCCATGGC
CACCAGCCCTTGCAGGATGCGCAGATCATCAGCGCCCAGCGGCTCCGGGCCGCTGAACTCGATCCGCTTG
CCGTCGCCGTAGTCATACGTCACGTCCAGCTTGCTGCGCTTGCGCTCGCCCCGCTTGAGGGCACGGAACA
GGCCGGGGGCCAGACAGTGCGCCGGGTCGTGTCGGACGTGGCTGAGGCTGTGCTTGTTCTTAGGCTTCAC
CACGGGGCACCCCCTTGCTCTTGCGCTGCCTCTCCAGCACGGCGGGCTTGAGCACCCCGCCGTCATGCCG
CCTGAACCACCGATCAGCGAACGGTGCGCCATAGTTGGCCTTGCTCACACCGAAGCGGACGAAGAACCGG
CGCTGGTCGTCGTCCACACCCCATTCCTCGGCCTCGGCGCTGGTCATGCTCGACAGGTAGGACTGCCAGC
GGATGTTATCGACCAGTACCGAGCTGCCCCGGCTGGCCTGCTGCTGGTCGCCTGCGCCCATCATGGCCGC
GCCCTTGCTGGCATGGTGCAGGAACACGATAGAGCACCCGGTATCGGCGGCGATGGCCTCCATGCGACCG
ATGACCTGGGCCATGGGGCCGCTGGCGTTTTCTTCCTCGATGTGGAACCGGCGCAGCGTGTCCAGCACCA
TCAGGCGGCGGCCCTCGGCGGCGCGCTTGAGGCCGTCGAACCACTCCGGGGCCATGATGTTGGGCAGGCT
GCCGATCAGCGGCTGGATCAGCAGGCCGTCAGCCACGGCTTGCCGTTCCTCGGCGCTGAGGTGCGCCCCA
AGGGCGTGCAGGCGGTGATGAATGGCGGTGGGCGGGTCTTCGGCGGGCAGGTAGATCACCGGGCCGGTGG
GCAGTTCGCCCACCTCCAGCAGATCCGGCCCGCCTGCAATCTGTGCGGCCAGTTGCAGGGCCAGCATGGA
TTTACCGGCACCACCGGGCGACACCAGCGCCCCGACCGTACCGGCCACCATGTTGGGCAAAACGTAGTCC
AGCGGTGGCGGCGCTGCTGCGAACGCCTCCAGAATATTGATAGGCTTATGGGTAGCCATTGATTGCCTCC
TTTGCAGGCAGTTGGTGGTTAGGCGCTGGCGGGGTCACTACCCCCGCCCTGCGCCGCTCTGAGTTCTTCC
AGGCACTCGCGCAGCGCCTCGTATTCGTCGTCGGTCAGCCAGAACTTGCGCTGACGCATCCCTTTGGCCT
TCATGCGCTCGGCATATCGCGCTTGGCGTACAGCGTCAGGGCTGGCCAGCAGGTCGCCGGTCTGCTTGTC
CTTTTGGTCTTTCATATCAGTCACCGAGAAACTTGCCGGGGCCGAAAGGCTTGTCTTCGCGGAACAAGGA
CAAGGTGCAGCCGTCAAGGTTAAGGCTGGCCATATCAGCGACTGAAAAGCGGCCAGCCTCGGCCTTGTTT
GACGTATAACCAAAGCCACCGGGCAACCAATAGCCCTTGTCACTTTTGATCAGGTAGACCGACCCTGAAG
CGCTTTTTTCGTATTCCATAAAACCCCCTTCTGTGCGTGAGTACTCATAGTATAACAGGCGTGAGTACCA
ACGCAAGCACTACATGCTGAAATCTGGCCCGCCCCTGTCCATGCCTCGCTGGCGGGGTGCCGGTGCCCGT
GCCAGCTCGGCCCGCGCAAGCTGGACGCTGGGCAGACCCATGACCTTGCTGACGGTGCGCTCGATGTAAT
CCGCTTCGTGGCCGGGCTTGCGCTCTGCCAGCGCTGGGCTGGCCTCGGCCATGGCCTTGCCGATTTCCTC
GGCACTGCGGCCCCGGCTGGCCAGCTTCTGCGCGGCGATAAAGTCGCACTTGCTGAGGTCATCACCGAAG
CGCTTGACCAGCCCGGCCATCTCGCTGCGGTACTCGTCCAGCGCCGTGCGCCGGTGGCGGCTAAGCTGCC
GCTCGGACAGTTCGAGGCTGGCCAGCCTGCGGGCCTTCTCCTGCTGCCGCTGGGCCTGCTCGATCTGCTG
GCCAGCCTGCTGCACCAGCGCCGGGCCAGCGGTGGCGGTCTTGCCCTTGGATTCACGCAGCAGCACCCAC
GGCTGATAACCGGCGCGGGTGGTGTGCTTGTCCTTGCGGTTGGTGAAGCCCGCCAAGCGGCCATAGTGGC
GGCTGTCGGCGCTGGCCGGGTCGGCGTCGTACTCGCTGGCCAGCGTCCGGGCAATCTGCCCCCGAAGTTC
ACCGCCTGCGGCGTCGGCCACCTTGACCCATGCCTGATAGTTCTTCGGGCTGGTTTCCACTACCAGGGCA
GGCTCCCGGCCCTCGGCTTTCATGTCATCCAGGTCAAACTCGCTGAGGTCGTCCACCAGCACCAGACCAT
GCCGCTCCTGCTCGGCGGGCCTGATATACACGTCATTGCCCTGGGCATTCATCCGCTTGAGCCATGGCGT
GTTCTGGAGCACTTCGGCGGCTGACCATTCCCGGTTCATCATCTGGCCGGTGGTGGCGTCCCTGACGCCG
ATATCGAAGCGCTCACAGCCCATGGCCTTGAGCTGTCGGCCTATGGCCTGCAAAGTCCTGTCGTTCTTCA
TCGGGCCACCAAGCGCAGCCAGATCGAGCCGTCCTCGGTTGTCAGTGGCGTCAGGTCGAGCAAGAGCAAC
GATGCGATCAGCAGCACCACCGTAGGCATCATGGAAGCCAGCATCACGGTTAGCCATAGCTTCCAGTGCC
ACCCCCGCGACGCGCTCCGGGCGCTCTGCGCGGCGCTGCTCACCTCGGCGGCTACCTCCCGCAACTCTTT
GGCCAGCTCCACCCATGCCGCCCCTGTCTGGCGCTGGGCTTTCAGCCACTCCGCCGCCTGCGCCTCGCTG
GCCTGCTGGGTCTGGCTCATGACCTGCCGGGCTTCGTCGGCCAGTGTCGCCATGCTCTGGGCCAGCGGTT
CGATCTGCTCCGCTAACTCGTTGATGCCTCTGGATTTCTTCACTCTGTCGATTGCGTTCATGGTCTATTG
CCTCCCGGTATTCCTGTAAGTCGATGATCTGGGCGTTGGCGGTGTCGATGTTCAGGGCCACGTCTGCCCG
GTCGGTGCGGATGCCCCGGCCTTCCATCTCCACCACGTTCGGCCCCAGGTGAACACCGGGCAGGCGCTCG
ATGCCCTGCGCCTCAAGTGTTCTGTGGTCAATGCGGGCGTCGTGGCCTGCCCGCTCTAATGCCCGGTTGG
CATGGTCGGCCCATGCCTCGCGGGTCTGCTCAAGCCATGCCTTGGGCTTGAGCGCTTCGGTCTTCTGTGC
CCCGCCCTTCTCCGGGGTCTTGCCGTTGTACCGCTTGAACCACTGAGCGGCGGGCCGCTCGATGCCGTCA
TTGATCCGCTCGGAGATCATCAGGTGGCAGTGCGGGTTCTCGCCGCCACCGGCATGGATGGCCAGCGTAT
ACGGCAGGCGCTCGGCACCGGTCAGGTGCTGGGCGAACTCGGACGCCAGCGCCTTCTGCTGGTCGAGGGT
CAGCTCGACCGGCAGGGCAAATTCGACCTCCTTGAACAGCCGCCCATTGGCGCGTTCATACAGGTCGGCA
GCATCCCAGTAGTCGGCGGGCCGCTCGACGAACTCCGGCATGTGCCCGGATTCGGCGTGCAAGACTTCAT
CCATGTCGCGGGCATACTTGCCTTCGCGCTGGATGAAGTCGGCCTTGGCCCTGGCCGATTGGCCGCCCGA
CCTGCTGCCGGTTTTCGCCGTAAGGTGATAAATCGCCATGCTGCCTCGCTGTTGCTTTTGCTTTTCGGCT
CCATGCAATGGCCCTCGGAGAGCGCACCGCCCGAAGGGTGGCCGTTAGGCCAGTTTCTCGAAGAGAAACC
GGTAAGTGCGCCCTCCCCTACAAAGTAGGGTCGGGATTGCCGCCGCTGTGCCTCCATGATAGCCTACGAG
ACAGCACATTAACAATGGGGTGTCAAGATGGTTAAGGGGAGCAACAAGGCGGCGGATCGGCTGGCCAAGC
TCGAAGAACAACGAGCGCGAATCAATGCCGAAATTCAGCGGGTGCGGGCAAGGGAACAGCAGCAAGAGCG
CAAGAACGAAACAAGGCGCAAGGTGCTGGTGGGGGCCATGATTTTGGCCAAGGTGAACAGCAGCGAGTGG
CCGGAGGATCGGCTCATGGCGGCAATGGATGCGTACCTTGAACGCGACCACGACCGCGCCTTGTTCGGTC
TGCCGCCACGCCAGAAGGATGAGCCGGGCTGAATGATCGACCGAGACAGGCCCTGCGGGGCTGCACACGC
GCCCCCACCCTTCGGGTAGGGGGAAAGGCCGCTAAAGCGGCTAAAAGCGCTCCAGCGTATTTCTGCGGGG
TTTGGTGTGGGGTTTAGCGGGCTTTGCCCGCCTTTCCCCCTGCCGCGCAGCGGTGGGGCGGTGTGTAGCC
TAGCGCAGCGAATAGACCAGCTATCCGGCCTCTGGCCGGGCATATTGGGCAAGGGCAGCAGCGCCCCACA
AGGGCGCTGATAACCGCGCCTAGTGGATTATTCTTAGATAATCATGGATGGATTTTTCCAACACCCCGCC
AGCCCCCGCCCCTGCTGGGTTTGCAGGTTTGGGGGCGTGACAGTTATTGCAGGGGTTCGTGACAGTTATT
GCAGGGGGGCGTGACAGTTATTGCAGGGGTTCGTGACAGTTAGTACGGGAGTGACGGGCACTGGCTGGCA
ATGTCTAGCAACGGCAGGCATTTCGGCTGAGGGTAAAAGAACTTTCCGCTAAGCGATAGACTGTATGTAA
ACACAGTATTGCAAGGACGCGGAACATGCCTCATGTGGCGGCCCTCGCGAGAATTAATTCAGATAAAAAA
AATCCTTAGCTTTCGCTAAGGATGATTTCTAGCGATGACCCTGCTGATTGGTTCGCTGACCGTAGACTGG
TTGGCTTGGTTTCATCAGCCATCCGCTTGCCCTCATCTGTTACGCCGGCGGTAGCCGGCCAGCCTCGCAG
AGCAGGATTCCCGTTGAGCACCGCCAGGTGCGAATAAGGGACAGTGAAGAAGGAACACCCGCTCGCGGGT
GGGCCTACTTCACCTATCCTGCCCGGCTGACGCCGTTGGATACACCAAGGAAAGTCTACACGAACCCTTT
GGCAAAATCCTGTATATCGTGCGACATCGCGCGCGCGCGCGCGGATGCTAGCGGCGCGCCAAAAAAAAGC
CCGCTCATTA
